Addgene plasmid #13624: pRV FOXP3 WRR
Depositing lab: Anjana Rao. Depositing organization: Boston Children's Hospital. Publication: FOXP3 controls regulatory T cell function through cooperation with NFAT. Wu Y, Borde M, Heissmeyer V, Feuerer M, Lapan AD, Stroud JC, Bates DL, Guo L, Han A, Ziegler SF, Mathis D, Benoist C, Chen L, Rao A. Cell. 2006 Jul 28. 126(2):375-87. 10.1016/j.cell.2006.05.042 PubMed 16873067.
Backbone
  Vector backbone: pRV.GFP
  Vector type: Mammalian Expression, Retroviral
Growth in bacteria
  Bacterial resistance: Ampicillin, 100 μg/mL
  Growth temperature: 37°C
  Growth strain: DH5alpha
  Copy number: High Copy
Gene/Insert
  Gene/Insert name: FOXP3
  Species: H. sapiens (human)
  Mutation: WRR: N361W, E399R, E401R
  Entrez Gene: FOXP3 (a.k.a. AIID, DIETER, IPEX, JM2, PIDX, XPID)
  Tag / fusion protein: Myc (N terminal on insert)
  Cloning method: Restriction Enzyme
  Sequencing primers: 5′ IRES-R
Terms and licenses: Academic/Nonprofit Terms; Industry Terms: Not Available to Industry
How to cite: pRV FOXP3 WRR was a gift from Anjana Rao (Addgene plasmid # 13624 ; http://n2t.net/addgene:13624 ; RRID:Addgene_13624)
