[The description below was written by a language model from this plasmid's Addgene catalogue record and the feature table of its GenBank file.]
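Description:
pRV FOXP3 WRR is a retroviral mammalian expression plasmid built on the pRV.GFP backbone. It carries human FOXP3 with an N-terminal Myc epitope tag. It is maintained in E. coli as a high-copy plasmid under ampicillin selection. The insert is a triple point mutant, "WRR", with the substitutions N361W, E399R and E401R. The associated publication concerns FOXP3 controlling regulatory T cell function through cooperation with NFAT, so the mutant was presumably made to probe that functional relationship, but the record does not state the specific effect of the substitutions.

As a retroviral vector, the plasmid would be expected to supply a viral genome that is packaged into particles and integrated into target cells, with expression typically driven from the viral LTR. However, the record does not list the promoter, LTRs or packaging signal. The backbone name and the use of an IRES-directed reverse sequencing primer suggest that the insert lies upstream of an IRES-GFP cassette. Such an arrangement would let transduced cells be identified by GFP fluorescence from the same transcript, but this is an inference rather than an annotated feature.

The held sequence record is a 686 bp partial read, not the full plasmid. It annotates only a Kozak consensus for efficient translation initiation, followed immediately by the Myc tag coding sequence. This is consistent with the tag lying at the start of the FOXP3 open reading frame, where it allows detection or immunoprecipitation of the mutant protein. The mutated residues, the backbone elements, the bacterial origin and the resistance gene are not covered by this fragment.
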