LOCUS       Exported 686 bp ds-DNA linear SYN 13-JUN-2021
DEFINITION  synthetic linear DNA
ACCESSION   .
VERSION     .
KEYWORDS    pRV FOXP3 WRR
SOURCE      synthetic DNA construct
  ORGANISM  synthetic DNA construct
REFERENCE   1 (bases 1 to 686)
  AUTHORS   Wu Y, Borde M, Heissmeyer V, Feuerer M, Lapan AD, Stroud JC, Bates
            DL, Guo L, Han A, Ziegler SF, Mathis D, Benoist C, Chen L, Rao A
  TITLE     FOXP3 controls regulatory T cell function through cooperation with
            NFAT.
  JOURNAL   Cell. 2006 Jul 28. 126(2):375-87.
  PUBMED    16873067
REFERENCE   2 (bases 1 to 686)
  AUTHORS   .
  TITLE     Direct Submission
  JOURNAL   Exported Jun 13, 2021 from SnapGene Server 1.1.58
            http://www.snapgene.com
FEATURES             Location/Qualifiers
     source          1..686
                     /organism="synthetic DNA construct"
                     /mol_type="other DNA"
     regulatory      47..56
                     /regulatory_class="other"
                     /note="vertebrate consensus sequence for strong initiation
                     of translation (Kozak, 1987)"
     CDS             56..85
                     /codon_start=1
                     /product="Myc (human c-Myc proto-oncogene) epitope tag"
                     /label=Myc
                     /translation="EQKLISEEDL"
ORIGIN
        1 agtttgtaca aaaaagcagg cttcgaagga gatagaaccg gtggcggccg ccatggagca
       61 gaaactcatc tctgaagagg atctgagccc gggcggatcc cccgggctgc aggaattcgg
      121 ctcctgggac aaggacccga tgcccaaccc caggcctggc aagccctcgg ccccttcctt
      181 ggcccttggc ccatccccag gagcctcgcc cagctggagg gctgcaccca aagcctcaga
      241 cctgctgggg gcccggggcc cagggggaac cttccagggc cgagatcttc gaggcggggc
      301 ccatgcctcc tcttcttcct tgaaccccat gccaccatcg cagctgcagc tgcccacact
      361 gcccctagtc atggtggcac cctccggggc acggctgggc cccttgcccc acttacaggc
      421 actcctccag gacaggccac atttcatgca ccagctctca acggtggatg cccacgcccg
      481 gacccctgtg ctgcaggtgc accccctgga gagcccagcc atgatcagcc tcacaccacc
      541 caccaccgcc actggggtct tctccctcaa ggcccggcct ggcctcccac ctgggatcaa
      601 cgtggccagc ctggaatggg tgtccaggga gccggcactg ctctgcacct tcccaaatcc
      661 cagtgcaccc aggaaggaca gcaccc
//
